Addgene plasmid #154144: pMH-Halo tag
Purpose: (Empty Backbone) Gateway compatible mammalian expression plasmid for halo tag fusion proteins
Depositing lab: Michael Huen. Depositing organization: University of Hong Kong.
Backbone
  Vector backbone: pMH-Halo tag
  Backbone size (bp): 7412
  Vector type: Mammalian Expression
  Selectable markers: Neomycin (select with G418)
  Tag / fusion protein: Halo tag (N terminal on backbone)
Growth in bacteria
  Bacterial resistance: Chloramphenicol and Ampicillin, 25 & 100 μg/mL
  Growth temperature: 37°C
  Growth strain: ccdB Survival
  Copy number: High Copy
Gene/Insert
  Cloning method: Gateway Cloning
Terms and licenses: Academic/Nonprofit Terms; Industry Terms: Not Available to Industry
How to cite: pMH-Halo tag was a gift from Michael Huen (Addgene plasmid # 154144 ; http://n2t.net/addgene:154144 ; RRID:Addgene_154144)
