[The description below was written by a language model from this plasmid's Addgene catalogue record and pLannotate feature annotations shown in this document.]
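Description:
pMH-Halo tag is an empty Gateway destination vector for mammalian expression of proteins fused to an N-terminal HaloTag. It replicates in E. coli from a high-copy ColE1/pUC-type origin and carries both ampicillin resistance (on the backbone) and chloramphenicol resistance (within the Gateway cassette). An f1 origin is also present. Because the unrecombined cassette encodes the gyrase toxin CcdB, the empty vector has to be maintained in a ccdB-tolerant strain. For selection in mammalian cells, an SV40 early promoter drives a neo gene followed by an SV40 polyadenylation signal, conferring G418 resistance.

The expression unit consists of the CMV enhancer and promoter, a T7 promoter, a rabbit β-globin intron that typically improves transcript processing, and then the HaloTag coding sequence placed directly upstream of attR1. A short Myc-epitope-like fragment is annotated just before the HaloTag, though the catalogue entry lists only the Halo tag. The attR1–attR2 interval holds the lac UV5 and cat promoter elements, CmR, a ccdA fragment and ccdB, and is followed by an SP6 promoter and the bGH polyadenylation signal. In an LR reaction with an entry clone, the gene of interest replaces this cassette and is joined to HaloTag. Loss of ccdB provides counter-selection for recombinants in standard strains.

The resulting fusions bind chloroalkane ligands covalently, a property generally exploited for fluorescent labelling or capture of the tagged protein, although the record states no specific application. The catalogue lists the backbone as 7,412 bp, whereas the annotated full sequence is 8,665 nt, and the record does not explain the difference.
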