Features (pLannotate 1.2.2; 30 found; start..end, strand, type, name):
    242..670     -  rep_origin     f1 ori (sequence partly withheld): f1 bacteriophage origin of replication; arrow indicates direction of (+) strand synthesis
    691..712     -  promoter       SV40 promoter (fragment): SV40 enhancer and early promoter
    716..940     -  polyA_signal   bGH poly(A) signal: bovine growth hormone polyadenylation signal
    966..984     +  promoter       SP6 promoter: promoter for bacteriophage SP6 RNA polymerase
   1012..1136    +  protein_bind   attR2: mutant version of attR; recombination site for the Gateway® LR reaction LR Clonase™
   1177..1482    -  CDS            ccdB: CcdB, a bacterial toxin that poisons DNA gyrase; ccdB; Plasmids containing the ccdB gene cannot be propagated in standard E. coli strains.
   1487..1645    -  CDS            ccdA (fragment): CCDA_ECO57 - Also known as H, letA. Experimental evidence at protein level: Swiss-Prot protein existence level 1. Antitoxin component of a type II toxin-antitoxin (TA) system which inhibits the post-segregational killing (PSK) of plasmid-free cells, also referred to as a plasmid addiction system. Binds to and blocks the activity of CcdB; will also remove bound CcdB protein from the CcdB-GyrA complex by forming a CcdA-CcdB complex, a process termed rejuvenation. Functions as a transcriptional corepressor for the ccdAB operon, repression also requires CcdB (By similarity). From Escherichia coli
   1802..2482    -  CDS            CmR: chloramphenicol acetyltransferase confers resistance to chloramphenicol
   2483..2512    -  promoter       cat promoter (fragment): promoter of the E. coli cat gene encoding chloramphenicol acetyltransferase
   2536..2566    -  promoter       lac UV5 promoter: E. coli lac promoter with an "up" mutation
   2591..2715    -  protein_bind   attR1: mutant version of attR; recombination site for the Gateway® LR reaction LR Clonase™
   2722..3612    -  CDS            HaloTag®: modified bacterial dehalogenase that forms covalent bonds with chloroalkane derivatives
   3629..3654    -  CDS            13xMyc (fragment): 13 tandem Myc epitope tags
   3712..4284    -  intron         β-globin intron: intron from rabbit β-globin gene
   4321..4339    -  promoter       T7 promoter: promoter for bacteriophage T7 RNA polymerase
   4355..4388    -  LTR            5' LTR (truncated) (fragment): truncated 5' long terminal repeat (LTR) from HIV-1
   4384..4587    -  promoter       CMV promoter: human cytomegalovirus (CMV) immediate early promoter
   4588..4967    -  enhancer       CMV enhancer: human cytomegalovirus immediate early enhancer
   5122..5174    +  misc_feature   bom (fragment): basis of mobility region from pBR322
   5233..5337    +  promoter       AmpR promoter: bla
   5338..6198    +  CDS            AmpR: β-lactamase; bla; confers resistance to ampicillin, carbenicillin, and related antibiotics
   6369..6957    +  rep_origin     ori: high-copy-number ColE1/pMB1/pBR322/pUC origin of replication
   7140..7232    +  CDS            lacI (fragment): lac repressor; lacI; The lac repressor binds to the lac operator to inhibit transcription in E. coli. This inhibition can be relieved by adding lactose or isopropyl-β-D-thiogalactopyranoside (IPTG).
   7245..7266    +  protein_bind   CAP binding site: CAP binding activates transcription in the presence of cAMP. E. coli catabolite activator protein
   7281..7311    +  promoter       lac promoter: promoter for the E. coli lac operon
   7319..7335    +  protein_bind   lac operator: The lac repressor binds to the lac operator to inhibit transcription in E. coli. This inhibition can be relieved by adding lactose or isopropyl-β-D-thiogalactopyranoside (IPTG). lac repressor encoded by lacI
   7408..7529    -  polyA_signal   SV40 poly(A) signal: SV40 polyadenylation signal
   7524..7682    -  CDS            ble (fragment): BLE_KLEPN - Experimental evidence at protein level: Swiss-Prot protein existence level 1. Binding protein with a strong affinity to the bleomycin family of antibiotics. Binds to CL990; an antimitotic-antibiotic compound. From Klebsiella pneumoniae.
   7706..8497    -  CDS            neo: KKA2_KLEPN - Also known as kan, nptII. Experimental evidence at protein level: Swiss-Prot protein existence level 1. Resistance to kanamycin, neomycin, paromomycin, ribostamycin, butirosin and gentamicin B. From Klebsiella pneumoniae.
   8564..228     -  promoter       SV40 promoter (across the origin): SV40 enhancer and early promoter
>Addgene plasmid #154144 | pMH-Halo tag | addgene full sequence | sequence record 309445 | Addgene NGS Result
GCCATGGGGCGGAGAATGGGCGGAACTGGGCGGAGTTAGGGGCGGGATGGGCGGAGTTAGGGGCGGGACT
ATGGTTGCTGACTAATTGAGATGCATGCTTTGCATACTTCTGCCTGCTGGGGAGCCTGGGGACTTTCCAC
ACCTGGTTGCTGACTAATTGAGATGCATGCTTTGCATACTTCTGCCTGCTGGGGAGCCTGGGGACTTTCC
ACACCCTAACTGACACACATTCCACAGAATTAATTCGCGTTAAATTTTTGTTAAATCAGCTCATTTTTTA
ACCAATAGGCCGAAATCGGCAAAATCCCTTATAAATCAAAAGAATAGACCGAGATAGGGT
[37 nt withheld, positions 341-377]
AAAGAACGTGGACTCCAACGTCAAAGG
[49 nt withheld, positions 405-453]
T
[91 nt withheld, positions 455-545]
G
[124 nt withheld, positions 547-670]
GGGGATACCCCCTAGAGCCCCAGCTGGTTCTTTCCGCCTCAGAAGCCATAGAGCCCACCGCATCCCCAGC
ATGCCTGCTATTGTCTTCCCAATCCTCCCCCTTGCTGTCCTGCCCCACCCCACCCCCCAGAATAGAATGA
CACCTACTCAGACAATGCGATGCAATTTCCTCATTTTATTAGGAAAGGACAGTGGGAGTGGCACCTTCCA
GGGTCAAGGAAGGCACGGGGGAGGGGCAAACAACAGATGGCTGGCAACTAGAAGGCACAGTCGAGGCTGA
TCAGCGAGCTCTAGCATTTAGGTGACACTATAGAATAGGGCCCTCTAGATGCATGCTCGAGACCACTTTG
TACAAGAAAGCTGAACGAGAAACGTAAAATGATATAAATATCAATATATTAAATTAGATTTTGCATAAAA
AACAGACTACATAATACTGTAAAACACAACATATCCAGTCACTATGGTCGACCTGCAGACTGGCTGTGTA
TAAGGGAGCCTGACATTTATATTCCCCAGAACATCAGGTTAATGGCGTTTTTGATGTCATTTTCGCGGTG
GCTGAGATCAGCCACTTCTTCCCCGATAACGGAGACCGGCACACTGGCCATATCGGTGGTCATCATGCGC
CAGCTTTCATCCCCGATATGCACCACCGGGTAAAGTTCACGGGGGACTTTATCTGACAGCAGACGTGCAC
TGGCCAGGGGGATCACCATCCGTCGCCCGGGCGTGTCAATAATATCACTCTGTACATCCACAAACAGACG
ATAACGGCTCTCTCTTTTATAGGTGTAAACCTTAAACTGCATTTCACCAGCCCCTGTTCTCGTCAGCAAA
AGAGCCGTTCATTTCAATAAACCGGGCGACCTCAGCCATCCCTTCCTGATTTTCCGCTTTCCAGCGTTCG
GCACGCAGACGACGGGCTTCATTCTGCATGGTTGTGCTTACCAGACCGGAGATATTGACATCATATATGC
CTTGAGCAACTGATAGCTGTCGCTGTCAACTGTCACTGTAATACGCTGCTTCATAGCATACCTCTTTTTG
ACATACTTCGGGTATACATATCAGTATATATTCTTATACCGCAAAAATCAGCGCGCAAATACGCATACTG
TTATCTGGCTTTTAGTAAGCCGGATCCTCTAGATTACGCCCCGCCTGCCACTCATCGCAGTACTGTTGTA
ATTCATTAAGCATTCTGCCGACATGGAAGCCATCACAAACGGCATGATGAACCTGAATCGCCAGCGGCAT
CAGCACCTTGTCGCCTTGCGTATAATATTTGCCCATGGTGAAAACGGGGGCGAAGAAGTTGTCCATATTG
GCCACGTTTAAATCAAAACTGGTGAAACTCACCCAGGGATTGGCTGAGACGAAAAACATATTCTCAATAA
ACCCTTTAGGGAAATAGGCCAGGTTTTCACCGTAACACGCCACATCTTGCGAATATATGTGTAGAAACTG
CCGGAAATCGTCGTGGTATTCACTCCAGAGCGATGAAAACGTTTCAGTTTGCTCATGGAAAACGGTGTAA
CAAGGGTGAACACTATCCCATATCACCAGCTCACCGTCTTTCATTGCCATACGGAATTCCGGATGAGCAT
TCATCAGGCGGGCAAGAATGTGAATAAAGGCCGGATAAAACTTGTGCTTATTTTTCTTTACGGTCTTTAA
AAAGGCCGTAATATCCAGCTGAACGGTCTGGTTATAGGTACATTGAGCAACTGACTGAAATGCCTCAAAA
TGTTCTTTACGATGCCATTGGGATATATCAACGGTGGTATATCCAGTGATTTTTTTCTCCATTTTAGCTT
CCTTAGCTCCTGAAAATCTCGACGGATCCTAACTCAAAATCCACACATTATACGAGCCGGAAGCATAAAG
TGTAAAGCCTGGGGTGCCTAATGCGGCCGCCATAGTGACTGGATATGTTGTGTTTTACAGTATTATGTAG
TCTGTTTTTTATGCAAAATCTAATTTAATATATTGATATTTATATCATTTTACGTTTCTCGTTCAGCTTT
TTTGTACAAACTTGTACCGGTGCCGGAAATTTCTAGCGTCGACAGCCAGCGCGCGATCTCGCTGCCGATC
AGGTCCGGGTTGTCTTCTTGCAGCAGATTCAGACCCGGGCCGATGTCCACAGCCTTGCAGTTAGGCAGGC
TTTTGGCCAGGCGAGCGGCTTCGGCCGGTGGGATCAGAACGCCTGGGGTGCCCCAGAACAGCAGCTTCGG
GACAGGGGACTGGTGCAGCCAGTCCATGTATTCTTCGACCAGCGCGACGATGTTCGCTGGCTCACCGGCG
ATTGGCAGCTCGTTTGGGAAGCGCCACAGTGGCTCGCGGTCAACAGGATTCAGGAACGGCTCGCGGTAAT
GGTCCATCTCGACTTCAGTCAGCGGGCGGACGACACCCATCGGCAGCGTACCCTCGATAAAAACGTTCTG
ATCGATGATCAGCTTGCGGCCGACGTCGGTGGTGCGGAAGGCCTGGAAGGTCTCGCGGGCAAATTCTGGC
CATTCGTCCCAGGTCGGGATAGGGCGGATGAACTCCATAAATGCAATACCTTTGACGCGCTCTGGATTGC
GCTTGGCCCAGTGGAAACCCAGAGCGGAGCCCCAGTCGTGAATGACCAGGACGACCTCTTCCAGACCCAG
GGCTTCGATGAAGGCATCCATGAAGCGGACGTGGTCGTCGAAGAAATAACCCAGGTCTGGTTTGTCGGAT
TTGCCCATACCGATCAGGTCTGGAGCAATGCAGCGATGGGTCGGTGCAACATGCGGGATGATGTTGCGCC
ACACGTAGGAGGAGGTCGGGTTACCGTGCAGGAACAGCACAGGGGTGCCATCGCGCGGACCAACATCGAC
GTAGTGCATGCGCTCGCCCAGGACTTCCACATAATGGGGGTCGAATGGAAAGCCAGTACCGATTTCTGCC
ATGGTGGCGCTAGCCAAGTCTTCTTCAGAAATCAGCTTTTGTTCCATGGTGGCTCGCGAAAGCTTGGGGT
CGACAGCACAAACCAGCACGTTGCCCAGGAGCTGTAGGAAAAAGAAGAAGGCATGAACATGGTTAGCAGA
GGGGCCCGGTTTGGACTCAGAGTATTTTATCCTCATCTCAAACAGTGTATATCATTGTAACCATAAAGAG
AAAGGCAGGATGATGACCAGGATGTAGTTGTTTCTACCAATAAGAATATTTCCACGCCAGCCAGAATTTA
TATGCAGAAATATTCTACCTTATCATTTAATTATAACAATTGTTCTCTAAAACTGTGCTGAAGTACAATA
TAATATACCCTGATTGCCTTGAAAAAAAAGTGATTAGAGAAAGTACTTACAATCTGACAAATAAACAAAA
GTGAATTTAAAAATTCGTTACAAATGCAAGCTAAAGTTTAACGAAAAAGTTACAGAAAATGAAAAGAAAA
TAAGAGGAGACAATGGTTGTCAACAGAGTAGAAAGTGAAAGAAACAAAATTATCATGAGGGTCCATGGTG
ATACAAGGGACATCTTCCCATTCTAAACAACACCCTGAAAACTTTGCCCCCTCCATATAACATGAATTTT
ACAATAGCGAAAAAGAAAGAACAATCAAGGGTCCCCAAACTCACCCTGAAGTTCTCAGGATCGACTCTAG
CTTGGGTCTCCCTATAGTGAGTCGTATTAATTTCGATAAGCCAGTAAGCAGTGGGTTCTCTAGTTAGCCA
GAGAGCTCTGCTTATATAGACCTCCCACCGTACACGCCTACCGCCCATTTGCGTCAATGGGGCGGAGTTG
TTACGACATTTTGGAAAGTCCCGTTGATTTTGGTGCCAAAACAAACTCCCATTGACGTCAATGGGGTGGA
GACTTGGAAATCCCCGTGAGTCAAACCGCTATCCACGCCCATTGATGTACTGCCAAAACCGCATCACCAT
GGTAATAGCGATGACTAATACGTAGATGTACTGCCAAGTAGGAAAGTCCCATAAGGTCATGTACTGGGCA
TAATGCCAGGCGGGCCATTTACCGTCATTGACGTCAATAGGGGGCGTACTTGGCATATGATACACTTGAT
GTACTGCCAAGTGGGCAGTTTACCGTAAATACTCCACCCATTGACGTCAATGGAAAGTCCCTATTGGCGT
TACTATGGGAACATACGTCATTATTGACGTCAATGGGCGGGGGTCGTTGGGCGGTCAGCCAGGCGGGCCA
TTTACCGTAAGTTATGTAACGCGGAACTCCATATATGGGCTATGAACTAATGACCCCGTAATTGATTACT
ATTAATAACTAGTCAATAATCAATGTCAACGCGTATATCTGGCCCGTACATCGCGAAGCAGCGCAAAACG
CCTAACCCTAAGCAGATTCTTCATGCAATTGTCGGTCAAGCCTTGCCTTGTTGTAGCTTAAATTTTGCTC
GCGCACTACTCAGCGACCTCCAACACACAAGCAGGGAGCAGATACTGGCTTAACTATGCGGCATCAGAGC
AGATTGTACTGAGAGTGCACCATAGGGGATCGGGAGATCTCCCGATCCGTCGACGTCAGGTGGCACTTTT
CGGGGAAATGTGCGCGGAACCCCTATTTGTTTATTTTTCTAAATACATTCAAATATGTATCCGCTCATGA
GACAATAACCCTGATAAATGCTTCAATAATATTGAAAAAGGAAGAGTATGAGTATTCAACATTTCCGTGT
CGCCCTTATTCCCTTTTTTGCGGCATTTTGCCTTCCTGTTTTTGCTCACCCAGAAACGCTGGTGAAAGTA
AAAGATGCTGAAGATCAGTTGGGTGCACGAGTGGGTTACATCGAACTGGATCTCAACAGCGGTAAGATCC
TTGAGAGTTTTCGCCCCGAAGAACGTTTTCCAATGATGAGCACTTTTAAAGTTCTGCTATGTGGCGCGGT
ATTATCCCGTATTGACGCCGGGCAAGAGCAACTCGGTCGCCGCATACACTATTCTCAGAATGACTTGGTT
GAGTACTCACCAGTCACAGAAAAGCATCTTACGGATGGCATGACAGTAAGAGAATTATGCAGTGCTGCCA
TAACCATGAGTGATAACACTGCGGCCAACTTACTTCTGACAACGATCGGAGGACCGAAGGAGCTAACCGC
TTTTTTGCACAACATGGGGGATCATGTAACTCGCCTTGATCGTTGGGAACCGGAGCTGAATGAAGCCATA
CCAAACGACGAGCGTGACACCACGATGCCTGTAGCAATGGCAACAACGTTGCGCAAACTATTAACTGGCG
AACTACTTACTCTAGCTTCCCGGCAACAATTAATAGACTGGATGGAGGCGGATAAAGTTGCAGGACCACT
TCTGCGCTCGGCCCTTCCGGCTGGCTGGTTTATTGCTGATAAATCTGGAGCCGGTGAGCGTGGGTCTCGC
GGTATCATTGCAGCACTGGGGCCAGATGGTAAGCCCTCCCGTATCGTAGTTATCTACACGACGGGGAGTC
AGGCAACTATGGATGAACGAAATAGACAGATCGCTGAGATAGGTGCCTCACTGATTAAGCATTGGTAACT
GTCAGACCAAGTTTACTCATATATACTTTAGATTGATTTAAAACTTCATTTTTAATTTAAAAGGATCTAG
GTGAAGATCCTTTTTGATAATCTCATGACCAAAATCCCTTAACGTGAGTTTTCGTTCCACTGAGCGTCAG
ACCCCGTAGAAAAGATCAAAGGATCTTCTTGAGATCCTTTTTTTCTGCGCGTAATCTGCTGCTTGCAAAC
AAAAAAACCACCGCTACCAGCGGTGGTTTGTTTGCCGGATCAAGAGCTACCAACTCTTTTTCCGAAGGTA
ACTGGCTTCAGCAGAGCGCAGATACCAAATACTGTTCTTCTAGTGTAGCCGTAGTTAGGCCACCACTTCA
AGAACTCTGTAGCACCGCCTACATACCTCGCTCTGCTAATCCTGTTACCAGTGGCTGCTGCCAGTGGCGA
TAAGTCGTGTCTTACCGGGTTGGACTCAAGACGATAGTTACCGGATAAGGCGCAGCGGTCGGGCTGAACG
GGGGGTTCGTGCACACAGCCCAGCTTGGAGCGAACGACCTACACCGAACTGAGATACCTACAGCGTGAGC
TATGAGAAAGCGCCACGCTTCCCGAAGGGAGAAAGGCGGACAGGTATCCGGTAAGCGGCAGGGTCGGAAC
AGGAGAGCGCACGAGGGAGCTTCCAGGGGGAAACGCCTGGTATCTTTATAGTCCTGTCGGGTTTCGCCAC
CTCTGACTTGAGCGTCGATTTTTGTGATGCTCGTCAGGGGGGCGGAGCCTATGGAAAAACGCCAGCAACG
CGGCCTTTTTACGGTTCCTGGCCTTTTGCTGGCCTTTTGCTCACATGTTCTTTCCTGCGTTATCCCCTGA
TTCTGTGGATAACCGTATTACCGCCTTTGAGTGAGCTGATACCGCTCGCCGCAGCCGAACGACCGAGCGC
AGCGAGTCAGTGAGCGAGGAAGCGGAAGAGCGCCCAATACGCAAACCGCCTCTCCCCGCGCGTTGGCCGA
TTCATTAATGCAGCTGGCACGACAGGTTTCCCGACTGGAAAGCGGGCAGTGAGCGCAACGCAATTAATGT
GAGTTAGCTCACTCATTAGGCACCCCAGGCTTTACACTTTATGCTTCCGGCTCGTATGTTGTGTGGAATT
GTGAGCGGATAACAATTTCACACAGGAAACAGCTATGACCATGATTACGCCAAGCTCTAGCTAGAGGTCG
ACGGTATACAGACATGATAAGATACATTGATGAGTTTGGACAAACCACAACTAGAATGCAGTGAAAAAAA
TGCTTTATTTGTGAAATTTGTGATGCTATTGCTTTATTTGTAACCATTATAAGCTGCAATAAACAAGTTG
GGGTGGGCGAAGAACTCCAGCATGAGATCCCCGCGCTGGAGGATCATCCAGCCGGCGTCCCGGAAAACGA
TTCCGAAGCCCAACCTTTCATAGAAGGCGGCGGTGGAATCGAAATCTCGTGATGGCAGGTTGGGCGTCGC
TTGGTCGGTCATTTCGAACCCCAGAGTCCCGCTCAGAAGAACTCGTCAAGAAGGCGATAGAAGGCGATGC
GCTGCGAATCGGGAGCGGCGATACCGTAAAGCACGAGGAAGCGGTCAGCCCATTCGCCGCCAAGCTCTTC
AGCAATATCACGGGTAGCCAACGCTATGTCCTGATAGCGGTCCGCCACACCCAGCCGGCCACAGTCGATG
AATCCAGAAAAGCGGCCATTTTCCACCATGATATTCGGCAAGCAGGCATCGCCATGGGTCACGACGAGAT
CCTCGCCGTCGGGCATGCGCGCCTTGAGCCTGGCGAACAGTTCGGCTGGCGCGAGCCCCTGATGCTCTTC
GTCCAGATCATCCTGATCGACAAGACCGGCTTCCATCCGAGTACGTGCTCGCTCGATGCGATGTTTCGCT
TGGTGGTCGAATGGGCAGGTAGCCGGATCAAGCGTATGCAGCCGCCGCATTGCATCAGCCATGATGGATA
CTTTCTCGGCAGGAGCAAGGTGAGATGACAGGAGATCCTGCCCCGGCACTTCGCCCAATAGCAGCCAGTC
CCTTCCCGCTTCAGTGACAACGTCGAGCACAGCTGCGCAAGGAACGCCCGTCGTGGCCAGCCACGATAGC
CGCGCTGCCTCGTCCTGCAGTTCATTCAGGGCACCGGACAGGTCGGTCTTGACAAAAAGAACCGGGCGCC
CCTGCGCTGACAGCCGGAACACGGCGGCATCAGAGCAGCCGATTGTCTGTTGTGCCCAGTCATAGCCGAA
TAGCCTCTCCACCCAAGCGGCCGGAGAACCTGCGTGCAATCCATCTTGTTCAATCATGCGAAACGATCCT
CATCCTGTCTCTTGATCAGATCCGAAAATGGATATACAAGCTCCCGGGAGCTTTTTGCAAAAGCCTAGGC
CTCCAAAAAAGCCTCCTCACTACTTCTGGAATAGCTCAGAGGCAGAGGCGGCCTCGGCCTCTGCATAAAT
AAAAAAAATTAGTCA
